Addgene plasmid #130210: pRDAX-VALENTIA-029 Vimentin-mVenus//BsaI
Purpose: EMMA Kit # 1000000119 extension
Depositing lab: Gary Lewin. Depositing organization: Max-Delbrueck-Centrum fuer Molekulare Medizin (MDC).
Backbone
  Vector backbone: custom built
  Vector type: Synthetic Biology
Growth in bacteria
  Bacterial resistance: Ampicillin, 100 μg/mL
  Growth temperature: 37°C
  Growth strain: DH5alpha
  Copy number: High Copy
Gene/Insert
  Gene/Insert name: Vimentin-mVenus
  Species: M. musculus (mouse)
  Cloning method: Restriction Enzyme; 5′ cloning site unknown (unknown if destroyed); 3′ cloning site unknown (unknown if destroyed)
Terms and licenses: Academic/Nonprofit Terms; Industry Terms: Not Available to Industry
How to cite: pRDAX-VALENTIA-029 Vimentin-mVenus//BsaI was a gift from Gary Lewin (Addgene plasmid # 130210 ; http://n2t.net/addgene:130210 ; RRID:Addgene_130210)
