[The description below was written by a language model from this plasmid's Addgene catalogue record and pLannotate feature annotations shown in this document.]
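Description:
pRDAX-VALENTIA-029 Vimentin-mVenus//BsaI is a custom-built synthetic biology plasmid of about 5.6 kb, deposited as an extension to the EMMA modular mammalian assembly kit. It is propagated in E. coli as a high-copy plasmid through a ColE1/pUC-type origin and selected with ampicillin. The β-lactamase gene is annotated as being driven by a cat promoter. The bacterial maintenance region is insulated by short transcription terminators (T3Te, T7Te and a bidirectional tonB terminator), a layout common in modular cloning backbones that limits read-through between the plasmid housekeeping functions and the cargo.

The payload is a complete mammalian expression unit. A human cytomegalovirus immediate-early enhancer sits directly upstream of the chicken β-actin promoter, a CAG-like combination that normally gives strong constitutive expression in mammalian cells. This drives a vimentin coding sequence followed, after a short gap, by mVenus, a monomeric, rapidly maturing yellow fluorescent protein, consistent with a C-terminal fusion. An SV40 polyadenylation signal ends the transcript. The catalogue lists the insert as mouse, whereas the automated annotation matched the vimentin sequence to the human protein entry; this probably reflects the high conservation of vimentin between species rather than a true discrepancy, though the record does not settle it.

The "BsaI" in the name suggests a Golden Gate-style, BsaI-based assembly context, but the cloning sites are recorded as unknown and no such sites are annotated. A stretch of roughly 800 bp between the polyadenylation signal and the T3Te terminator also carries no annotation. The record states no purpose beyond extending the kit. A vimentin-mVenus fusion would typically be used to visualise the vimentin intermediate filament network in mammalian cells.
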