Features (pLannotate 1.2.2; 11 found; start..end, strand, type, name):
    158..537     +  enhancer       CMV enhancer: human cytomegalovirus immediate early enhancer
    539..814     +  promoter       chicken β-actin promoter: No description available
    840..2237    +  CDS            VIM: VIME_HUMAN - Experimental evidence at protein level: Swiss-Prot protein existence level 1. Involved with LARP6 in the stabilization of type I collagen mRNAs for CO1A1 and CO1A2. From Homo sapiens (Human).
   2256..2969    +  CDS            mVenus: mVenus is a basic (constitutively fluorescent) yellow fluorescent protein published in 2006, derived from Aequorea victoria. It is reported to be a rapidly-maturing monomer with moderate acid sensitivity.
   3027..3148    +  polyA_signal   SV40 poly(A) signal: SV40 polyadenylation signal
   3949..3978    +  terminator     T3Te terminator: phage T3 early transcription terminator
   4000..4587    +  rep_origin     ori: high-copy-number ColE1/pMB1/pBR322/pUC origin of replication
   4599..4626    -  terminator     T7Te terminator: phage T7 early transcription terminator
   4650..5510    -  CDS            AmpR: β-lactamase; bla; confers resistance to ampicillin, carbenicillin, and related antibiotics
   5511..5613    -  promoter       cat promoter: promoter of the E. coli cat gene encoding chloramphenicol acetyltransferase
   5614..2       -  terminator     tonB terminator (across the origin): bidirectional E. coli tonB-P14 transcription terminator
>Addgene plasmid #130210 | pRDAX-VALENTIA-029 Vimentin-mVenus//BsaI | addgene full sequence | sequence record 273539 | Addgene NGS Result
CTTTCTGCTATGGAGGTCAGGTATGATTTAAAGGTCTCATAGGTCTTGTATTCAGTCTCGCACTTTAGAC
ATGGTCTTCTGCTGCCCGTGGTCCTCTATTCGTCGGATGTTCTGTCGATTCTTCCTGTCTATCTGGACTG
GATCTGATATCATCGTCGACATTGATTATTGACTAGTTATTAATAGTAATCAATTACGGGGTCATTAGTT
CATAGCCCATATATGGAGTTCCGCGTTACATAACTTACGGTAAATGGCCCGCCTGGCTGACCGCCCAACG
ACCCCCGCCCATTGACGTCAATAATGACGTATGTTCCCATAGTAACGCCAATAGGGACTTTCCATTGACG
TCAATGGGTGGAGTATTTACGGTAAACTGCCCACTTGGCAGTACATCAAGTGTATCATATGCCAAGTACG
CCCCCTATTGACGTCAATGACGGTAAATGGCCCGCCTGGCATTATGCCCAGTACATGACCTTATGGGACT
TTCCTACTTGGCAGTACATCTACGTATTAGTCATCGCTATTACCATGGTCGAGGTGAGCCCCACGTTCTG
CTTCACTCTCCCCATCTCCCCCCCCTCCCCACCCCCAATTTTGTATTTATTTATTTTTTAATTATTTTGT
GCAGCGATGGGGGCGGGGGGGGGGGGGGCGCGCGCCAGGCGGGGCGGGGCGGGGCGRGGGGCGGGGCGGG
GCGAGGCGGAGAGGTGCGGCGGCAGCCAATCAGAGCGGCGCGCTCCGAAAGTTTCCTTTTATGGCGAGGC
GGCGGCGGCGGCGGCCCTATAAAAAGCGAAGCGCGCGGCGGGCGGGAGTCGCTGCGTTGGGACGCCACCA
TGAGCACCAGGAGTGTCAGTAGCTCCTCCTATAGGCGTATGTTTGGCGGACCTGGAACAGCTTCTCGACC
CAGTTCATCTCGGTCATACGTCACGACTTCAACACGAACCTATAGCCTGGGAAGTGCGCTTAGGCCTAGC
ACTAGTCGCAGCTTGTACGCATCTTCTCCAGGTGGGGTGTATGCCACGCGTTCTAGTGCCGTGAGACTGC
GTTCTTCTGTTCCTGGCGTAAGACTCCTGCAGGATTCAGTCGACTTCAGCCTTGCAGACGCCATCAACAC
CGAGTTCAAGAATACCAGGACTAACGAGAAGGTGGAGCTGCAGGAGCTGAATGATCGGTTCGCTAACTAC
ATCGATAAAGTGAGATTTCTCGAGCAGCAGAACAAGATTCTGCTGGCAGAGCTGGAACAGCTGAAAGGGC
AAGGCAAATCCAGACTCGGAGACTTGTACGAGGAGGAAATGCGGGAGCTCAGGCGACAAGTGGATCAGCT
GACAAACGACAAAGCTCGCGTGGAAGTCGAGAGAGACAATCTGGCCGAAGATATCATGCGGCTTCGGGAG
AAGTTGCAGGAAGAAATGCTGCAGCGAGAGGAGGCGGAGAACACACTCCAGTCCTTTCGCCAGGATGTGG
ACAATGCTTCCCTGGCACGGCTGGACCTCGAGAGGAAAGTTGAAAGCCTCCAGGAAGAGATAGCCTTTCT
CAAGAAACTGCACGAAGAGGAAATCCAGGAACTGCAAGCTCAGATTCAGGAGCAACACGTGCAGATTGAT
GTGGACGTGTCTAAGCCCGACCTTACCGCTGCACTCCGCGATGTCCGGCAGCAGTACGAGTCAGTTGCCG
CTAAGAACTTGCAAGAAGCAGAGGAATGGTACAAGAGCAAGTTCGCTGACCTGAGCGAAGCAGCGAATCG
CAACAATGACGCTCTTAGACAAGCCAAGCAGGAGTCTACGGAGTATCGCAGACAGGTTCAATCCCTGACT
TGCGAAGTTGATGCCCTGAAGGGGACCAATGAGAGCTTGGAACGACAAATGCGTGAGATGGAGGAAAATT
TCGCCGTAGAAGCTGCCAACTATCAGGACACTATAGGTCGCCTGCAAGACGAGATTCAGAACATGAAGGA
GGAGATGGCCAGGCATCTCAGGGAGTACCAGGATCTGCTCAATGTCAAAATGGCCCTGGATATCGAGATC
GCAACTTATCGGAAACTGCTGGAAGGCGAGGAGAGTAGAATTTCCCTTCCCTTGCCGAACTTCTCCAGCC
TGAATCTTAGGGAAACCAACCTGGACTCACTGCCACTGGTAGACACACACTCCAAAAGGACCCTGTTGAT
CAAGACAGTGGAAACCAGAGATGGCCAGGTGATCAACGAAACAAGCCAGCATCACGATGACCTGGAGGGC
GGGTCAGGCGGCAGCGTGTCAAAGGGAGAAGAGTTGTTTACCGGTGTTGTTCCCATACTGGTGGAACTGG
ATGGTGACGTCAATGGACACAAGTTTAGCGTTTCTGGCGAAGGAGAAGGCGATGCTACCTATGGCAAACT
GACCCTCAAACTGATCTGTACGACTGGAAAGTTGCCTGTACCTTGGCCAACACTGGTCACAACCTTGGGC
TATGGGCTGCAATGCTTTGCCCGTTATCCTGATCACATGAAGCAACATGACTTCTTTAAGTCTGCTATGC
CAGAGGGATATGTGCAGGAACGGACTATCTTCTTCAAGGACGACGGCAACTACAAGACGAGAGCTGAGGT
GAAATTTGAGGGTGACACACTGGTGAATCGCATAGAGCTGAAAGGCATCGACTTCAAAGAAGATGGGAAT
ATTCTCGGGCATAAACTCGAGTACAACTACAATTCCCACAACGTGTACATCACTGCCGATAAGCAGAAGA
ATGGGATTAAGGCGAACTTCAAGATCCGACACAACATCGAGGATGGTGGGGTCCAGCTTGCCGACCATTA
TCAGCAGAACACACCCATTGGGGATGGACCAGTCCTGTTGCCGGATAACCACTACCTCAGTTACCAGAGC
AAACTGTCCAAAGATCCCAATGAGAAGAGGGACCATATGGTACTGCTCGAATTCGTGACTGCAGCAGGCA
TTACCCTTGGGATGGATGAACTTTATAAGTCAGGCTAATAACAGCTTCCGGACTCTAGAACATCCCTACA
GGTGATATCCTCGGGTAACTTGTTTATTGCAGCTTATAATGGTTACAAATAAAGCAATAGCATCACAAAT
TTCACAAATAAAGCATTTTTTTCACTGCATTCTAGTTGTGGTTTGTCCAAACTCATCAATGTATCTTATC
ATGTCTGTCGTCGAATTCGAGTTGGCGCGCCTGTCATTCTAAATCTCTCTTTCAGCCTAAAGCTTTTTCC
CCGTATCCCCCCAGGTGTCTGCAGGCTCAAAGAGCAGCGAGAAGCGTTCAGAGGAAAGCGATCCCGTGCC
ACCTTCCCCGTGCCCGGGCTGTCCCCGCACGCTGCCGGCTCGGGGATGCGGGGGGAGCGCCGGACCGGAG
CGGAGCCCCGGGCGGCTCGCTGCTGCCCCCTAGCGGGGGAGGGACGTAATTACATCCCTGGGGGCTTTGG
GAGGGGGCTGTCCCCGTGAGCTCCCAGGCGCGCCTGTCATTCTAAATCTCTCTTTCAGCCTAAAGCTTTT
TCCCCGTATCCCCCCAGGTGTCTGCAGGCTCAAAGAGCAGCGAGAAGCGTTCAGAGGAAAGCGATCCCGT
GCCACCTTCCCCGTGCCCGGGCTGTCCCCGCACGCTGCCGGCTCGGGGATGCGGGGGGAGCGCCGGACCG
GAGCGGAGCCCCGGGCGGCTCGCTGCTGCCCCCTAGCGGGGGAGGGACGTAATTACATCCCTGGGGGCTT
TGGGGGGGGGCTGTCCCCGTGAGCTCCCAGGCGCGCCAACTCGGTACCTCACCCGATTCTCATCATGGAG
ACACATCAGGACATCTCCAATACCGCCATGGAAACGCACCAAGATGCGACTGCTCTTCTGCCAGTGACGG
CATTCGTCTGCAAGATTAACGGCATACAGAAAGAAACGATGAGACCCATTCAGGACGAGCCTCAGACTCC
AGCGTAACTGGACTGCAATCAACTCACTGGCTCACCTTCACGGGTGGGCCTTTCTTCGGTAGAAAATCAA
AGGATCTTCTTGAGATCCTTTTTTTCTGCGCGTAATCTGCTGCTTGCAAACAAAAAAACCACCGCTACCA
GCGGTGGTTTGTTTGCCGGATCAAGAGCTACCAACTCTTTTTCCGAGGTAACTGGCTTCAGCAGAGCGCA
GATACCAAATACTGTTCTTCTAGTGTAGCCGTAGTTAGGCCACCACTTCAAGAACTCTGTAGCACCGCCT
ACATACCTCGCTCTGCTAATCCTGTTACCAGTGGCTGCTGCCAGTGGCGATAAGTCGTGTCTTACCGGGT
TGGACTCAAGACGATAGTTACCGGATAAGGCGCAGCGGTCGGGCTGAACGGGGGGTTCGTGCACACAGCC
CAGCTTGGAGCGAACGACCTACACCGAACTGAGATACCTACAGCGTGAGCTATGAGAAAGCGCCACGCTT
CCCGAAGGGAGAAAGGCGGACAGGTATCCGGTAAGCGGCAGGGTCGGAACAGGAGAGCGCACGAGGGAGC
TTCCAGGGGGAAACGCCTGGTATCTTTATAGTCCTGTCGGGTTTCGCCACCTCTGACTTGAGCATCGATT
TTTGTGATGCTCGTCAGGGGGGCGGAGCCTATGGAAAAACGCCAGCAACGCAGAAAGGCCCACCCGAAGG
TGAGCCAGGTGATTACATTTGGGCCCTCATTACCAATGCTTAATCAGTGAGGCACCTATCTCAGCGATCT
GTCTATTTCGTTCATCCATAGTTGCCTGACTCCCCGTCGTGTAGATAACTACGATGCGGGAGGGCTTACC
ATCTGGCCCCAGTGCTGCAATGATACCGCGAGAACCACGCTCACCGGCTCCAGATTTATCAGCAATAAAC
CAGCCAGCCGGGAGGGCCGAGCGCAGAAGTGATCCTGCAACTTTATCCGCCTCCATCCAGTCTATTAATT
GTTGCCGGGAAGCTAGAGTAAGTAGTTCGCCAGTTAATAGTTTGCGCAACGTTGTTGCCATTGCTACAGG
CATCGTGGTGTCACGCTCGTCGTTTGGTATGGCTTCATTCAGCTCCGGTTCCCAACGATCAAGGCGAGTT
ACATGATCCCCCATGTTGTGCAAAAAAGCGGTTAGCTCCTTCGGTCCTCCGATCGTTGCCAGAAGTAAGT
TGGCCGCAGTGTTATCACTCATGGTTATGGCAGCACTGCATAATTCTCTTACTGTCATGCCATCCGTGAG
ATGCTTTTCTGTGACTGGTGAGTACTCAACCAAGTCATTCTGAGAATAGTGTATGCGGCGACCGAGTTGC
TCTTGCCCGGCGTCAATACGGGATAATACCGCGCCACATAGCAGAACTTTAAAAGTGCTCATCATTGGAA
AACGTTCTTCGGGGCGTAAACTCTCAAGGATCTTACCGCTGTTGAGATCCAGTTCGATGTAACCCACTCG
TGCACCCAACTGATCTTCAGCATCTTTTACTTTCACCAGCGTTTCTGGGTGAGCAAAAACAGGAAGGCAA
AATGCCGCAAAAAAGGGAATAAGGGCGACACGGAAATGTTGAATACTCATTTTAGCTTCCTTAGCTCCTG
AAAATCTCGATAACTCAAAAAATACGCCCGGTAGTGATCTTATTTCATTATGGTGAAAGTTGGAACCTCT
TACGTGCCGATCAAGTCAAAAGCCTCCGGTCGGAGGCTTTTGA
